Addgene plasmid #170368: pAAV.hSyn.flex.H2B.GFP
Purpose: Cre-inducible AAV vector expressing nuclear GFP.
Depositing lab: Johan Jakobsson. Depositing organization: Lund University. Publication: Activation of endogenous retroviruses during brain development causes an inflammatory response. Jonsson ME, Garza R, Sharma Y, Petri R, Sodersten E, Johansson JG, Johansson PA, Atacho DA, Pircs K, Madsen S, Yudovich D, Ramakrishnan R, Holmberg J, Larsson J, Jern P, Jakobsson J. EMBO J. 2021 Mar 1:e106423. doi: 10.15252/embj.2020106423. PubMed 33644903.
Backbone
  Vector backbone: pAAV
  Vector type: AAV
Growth in bacteria
  Bacterial resistance: Ampicillin, 100 μg/mL
  Growth temperature: 37°C
  Growth strain: NEB Stable
  Copy number: High Copy
Gene/Insert
  Gene/Insert name: flex H2B GFP
  Species: Synthetic
  Insert size (bp): 1390
  Promoter: human Synapsin
  Cloning method: Restriction Enzyme; 5′ cloning site SalI (not destroyed); 3′ cloning site BamHI (not destroyed)
  Sequencing primers: 5′ AGTCGTGTCGTGCCTGAGA; 3′ catagttaagaataccag
Terms and licenses: Academic/Nonprofit Terms; Industry Terms: Not Available to Industry
How to cite: pAAV.hSyn.flex.H2B.GFP was a gift from Johan Jakobsson (Addgene plasmid # 170368 ; http://n2t.net/addgene:170368 ; RRID:Addgene_170368)
