[The description below was written by a language model from this plasmid's Addgene catalogue record and pLannotate feature annotations shown in this document.]
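Description:
pAAV.hSyn.flex.H2B.GFP is an adeno-associated virus transfer plasmid of about 5.9 kb, built on a pAAV backbone and designed for Cre-dependent expression of a nuclear-localised green fluorescent reporter in neurons. In bacteria it is maintained as a high-copy plasmid through a ColE1/pUC-type origin and selected with ampicillin via the β-lactamase gene. The backbone also carries an f1 phage origin. The expression cassette is flanked by AAV2 inverted terminal repeats, which direct replication and packaging of the intervening DNA into AAV particles. The downstream ITR is annotated in full, whereas only short ITR fragments were detected at the upstream end of the sequencing result. Whether this reflects a truncated repeat or the difficulty of sequencing these structured regions cannot be determined from the record.

Between the ITRs, the human synapsin I promoter confers neuron-specific transcription. It is followed by a synthetic insert of roughly 1.4 kb cloned between SalI and BamHI sites. This insert is a FLEX (double-inverted) switch in which a fusion of human histone H2B to EGFP lies in the antisense orientation relative to the promoter, bracketed by oppositely oriented pairs of lox2272 and loxP sites. Because the two lox variants are mutually incompatible, Cre first inverts the cassette through one pair and then excises a site of the other pair, locking the coding sequence in the sense orientation. Cells lacking Cre therefore should not produce the reporter, while Cre-expressing neurons accumulate chromatin-bound GFP in their nuclei. A WPRE element enhances transcript stability and expression, and the human growth hormone polyadenylation signal terminates the message. The construct suits labelling, counting or isolating nuclei of genetically defined, Cre-expressing neuronal populations.
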