Features (pLannotate 1.2.2; 23 found; start..end, strand, type, name):
     12..39      +  repeat_region  AAV2 ITR (fragment): inverted terminal repeat of adeno-associated virus serotype 2 inverted
     68..95      +  repeat_region  AAV2 ITR (fragment): inverted terminal repeat of adeno-associated virus serotype 2 inverted
    175..622     +  promoter       hSyn promoter: human synapsin I promoter; confers neuron-specific expression (Kügler et al., 2003)
    636..653     +  misc_feature   MCS (fragment): pUC18/19 multiple cloning site
    660..693     +  protein_bind   lox2272: Cre-mediated recombination occurs in the 8-bp core sequence (GGATACTT). lox2272 sites are compatible with each other, but incompatible with loxP or loxN sites (Lee and Saito, 1988). Cre recombinase
    694..743     -  intron         β-globin intron (fragment): internally truncated intron from human β-globin
    744..777     +  protein_bind   loxP: Cre-mediated recombination occurs in the 8-bp core sequence (GCATACAT). Cre recombinase
    786..1505    -  CDS            EGFP: the original enhanced GFP (Yang et al., 1996) mammalian codon-optimized
   1524..1901    -  CDS            H2B: human histone H2B; HIST1H2BJ
   1908..1941    -  protein_bind   lox2272: Cre-mediated recombination occurs in the 8-bp core sequence (GGATACTT). lox2272 sites are compatible with each other, but incompatible with loxP or loxN sites (Lee and Saito, 1988). Cre recombinase
   1942..1991    -  intron         β-globin intron (fragment): internally truncated intron from human β-globin
   1992..2025    -  protein_bind   loxP: Cre-mediated recombination occurs in the 8-bp core sequence (GCATACAT). Cre recombinase
   2026..2050    +  misc_feature   MCS (fragment): pBluescript multiple cloning site
   2050..2638    +  misc_feature   WPRE: woodchuck hepatitis virus posttranscriptional regulatory element
   2670..3146    +  polyA_signal   hGH poly(A) signal: human growth hormone polyadenylation signal
   3186..3326    +  repeat_region  AAV2 ITR: inverted terminal repeat of adeno-associated virus serotype 2 inverted
   3331..3382    -  misc_feature   bom (fragment): basis of mobility region from pBR322
   3401..3856    +  rep_origin     f1 ori (sequence partly withheld): f1 bacteriophage origin of replication; arrow indicates direction of (+) strand synthesis
   3857..3906    -  misc_feature   bom (fragment): basis of mobility region from pBR322
   4008..4043    -  CDS            rop (fragment): Rop protein, which maintains plasmids at low copy number; rop
   4138..4242    +  promoter       AmpR promoter: bla
   4243..5103    +  CDS            AmpR: β-lactamase; bla; confers resistance to ampicillin, carbenicillin, and related antibiotics
   5274..5862    +  rep_origin     ori: high-copy-number ColE1/pMB1/pBR322/pUC origin of replication
>Addgene plasmid #170368 | pAAV.hSyn.flex.H2B.GFP | addgene full sequence | sequence record 336507 | Addgene NGS Result
CCTGCAGGCAGCTGCGCGCTCGCTCGCTCACTGAGGCCGCCCGGGCGTCGGGCGACCTTTGGTCGCCCGG
CCTCAGTGAGCGAGCGAGCGCGCAGAGAGGGAGTGGCCAACTCCATCACTAGGGGTTCCTGCGGCCGCAC
GCGTGTGTCTAGACTGCAGAGGGCCCTGCGTATGAGTGCAAGTGGGTTTTAGGACCAGGATGAGGCGGGG
TGGGGGTGCCTACCTGACGACCGACCCCGACCCACTGGACAAGCACCCAACCCCCATTCCCCAAATTGCG
CATCCCCTATCAGAGAGGGGGAGGGGAAACAGGATGCGGCGAGGCGCGTGCGCACTGCCAGCTTCAGCAC
CGCGGACAGTGCCTTCGCCCCCGCCTGGCGGCGCGCGCCACCGCCGCCTCAGCACTGAAGGCGCGCTGAC
GTCACTCGCCGGTCCCCCGCAAACTCCCCTTCCCGGCCACCTTGGTCGCGTCCGCGCCGCCGCCGGCCCA
GCCGGACCGCACCACGCGAGGCGCGAGATAGGGGGGCACGGGCGCGACCATCTGCGCTGCGGCGCCGGCG
ACTCAGCGCTGCCTCAGTCTGCGGTGGGCAGCGGAGGAGTCGTGTCGTGCCTGAGAGCGCAGTCGAGAAG
GTACCGGATCCTCTAGAGTCGACTCCGGAATAACTTCGTATAGGATACTTTATACGAAGTTATGCAGAAT
GGTAGCTGGATTGTAGCTGCTATTAGCAATATGAAACCTCTTAATAACTTCGTATAGCATACATTATACG
AAGTTATGGCGCGCCTTACTTGTACAGCTCGTCCATGCCGAGAGTGATCCCGGCGGCGGTCACGAACTCC
AGCAGGACCATGTGATCGCGCTTCTCGTTGGGGTCTTTGCTCAGGGCGGACTGGGTGCTCAGGTAGTGGT
TGTCGGGCAGCAGCACGGGGCCGTCGCCGATGGGGGTGTTCTGCTGGTAGTGGTCGGCGAGCTGCACGCT
GCCGTCCTCGATGTTGTGGCGGATCTTGAAGTTCACCTTGATGCCGTTCTTCTGCTTGTCGGCCATGATA
TAGACGTTGTGGCTGTTGTAGTTGTACTCCAGCTTGTGCCCCAGGATGTTGCCGTCCTCCTTGAAGTCGA
TGCCCTTCAGCTCGATGCGGTTCACCAGGGTGTCGCCCTCGAACTTCACCTCGGCGCGGGTCTTGTAGTT
GCCGTCGTCCTTGAAGAAGATGGTGCGCTCCTGGACGTAGCCTTCGGGCATGGCGGACTTGAAGAAGTCG
TGCTGCTTCATGTGGTCGGGGTAGCGGCTGAAGCACTGCACGCCGTAGGTCAGGGTGGTCACGAGGGTGG
GCCAGGGCACGGGCAGCTTGCCGGTGGTGCAGATGAACTTCAGGGTCAGCTTGCCGTAGGTGGCATCGCC
CTCGCCCTCGCCGGACACGCTGAACTTGTGGCCGTTTACGTCGCCGTCCAGCTCGACCAGGATGGGCACC
ACCCCGGTGAACAGCTCCTCGCCCTTGCTCACCATGGTGGCGACCGGTGGATCCTTAGCGCTGGTGTACT
TGGTGATGGCCTTAGTACCCTCGGACACGGCGTGCTTGGCCAACTCCCCAGGCAGCAGCAGGCGCACGGC
CGTCTGGATCTCCCTGGAGGTGATGGTCGAGCGCTTGTTGTAATGCGCCAGGCGGGAAGCCTCACCTGCG
ATGCGCTCGAAAATGTCGTTCACAAACGAATTCATGATGCCCATGGCCTTGGACGAAATGCCGGTGTCAG
GGTGGACCTGCTTCAGAACCTTGTACACATAGATGGAATAGCTCTCCTTGCGGCTGCGCTTGCGCTTCTT
GCCGCCTTTCTTCTGCGCCTTAGTCACCGCCTTCTTGGAGCCCTTTTTCGGGGCGGGAGCAGACTTCGCT
GGCTCTGGCATGCTAGCATAACTTCGTATAAAGTATCCTATACGAAGTTATTTGCCTTAACCCAGAAATT
ATCACTGTTATTCTTTAGAATGGTGCAAAGAATAACTTCGTATAATGTATGCTATACGAAGTTATGAATT
CGATATCAAGCTTATCGATAATCAACCTCTGGATTACAAAATTTGTGAAAGATTGACTGGTATTCTTAAC
TATGTTGCTCCTTTTACGCTATGTGGATACGCTGCTTTAATGCCTTTGTATCATGCTATTGCTTCCCGTA
TGGCTTTCATTTTCTCCTCCTTGTATAAATCCTGGTTGCTGTCTCTTTATGAGGAGTTGTGGCCCGTTGT
CAGGCAACGTGGCGTGGTGTGCACTGTGTTTGCTGACGCAACCCCCACTGGTTGGGGCATTGCCACCACC
TGTCAGCTCCTTTCCGGGACTTTCGCTTTCCCCCTCCCTATTGCCACGGCGGAACTCATCGCCGCCTGCC
TTGCCCGCTGCTGGACAGGGGCTCGGCTGTTGGGCACTGACAATTCCGTGGTGTTGTCGGGGAAATCATC
GTCCTTTCCTTGGCTGCTCGCCTATGTTGCCACCTGGATTCTGCGCGGGACGTCCTTCTGCTACGTCCCT
TCGGCCCTCAATCCAGCGGACCTTCCTTCCCGCGGCCTGCTGCCGGCTCTGCGGCCTCTTCCGCGTCTTC
GCCTTCGCCCTCAGACGAGTCGGATCTCCCTTTGGGCCGCCTCCCCGCATCGATACCGAGCGCTGCTCGA
GAGATCTACGGGTGGCATCCCTGTGACCCCTCCCCAGTGCCTCTCCTGGCCCTGGAAGTTGCCACTCCAG
TGCCCACCAGCCTTGTCCTAATAAAATTAAGTTGCATCATTTTGTCTGACTAGGTGTCCTTCTATAATAT
TATGGGGTGGAGGGGGGTGGTATGGAGCAAGGGGCAAGTTGGGAAGACAACCTGTAGGGCCTGCGGGGTC
TATTGGGAACCAAGCTGGAGTGCAGTGGCACAATCTTGGCTCACTGCAATCTCCGCCTCCTGGGTTCAAG
CGATTCTCCTGCCTCAGCCTCCCGAGTTGTTGGGATTCCAGGCATGCATGACCAGGCTCAGCTAATTTTT
GTTTTTTTGGTAGAGACGGGGTTTCACCATATTGGCCAGGCTGGTCTCCAACTCCTAATCTCAGGTGATC
TACCCACCTTGGCCTCCCAAATTGCTGGGATTACAGGCGTGAACCACTGCTCCCTTCCCTGTCCTTCTGA
TTTTGTAGGTAACCACGTGCGGACCGAGCGGCCGCAGGAACCCCTAGTGATGGAGTTGGCCACTCCCTCT
CTGCGCGCTCGCTCGCTCACTGAGGCCGGGCGACCAAAGGTCGCCCGACGCCCGGGCTTTGCCCGGGCGG
CCTCAGTGAGCGAGCGAGCGCGCAGCTGCCTGCAGGGGCGCCTGATGCGGTATTTTCTCCTTACGCATCT
GTGCGGTATTTCACACCGCATA
[95 nt withheld, positions 3383-3477]
T
[46 nt withheld, positions 3479-3524]
C
[141 nt withheld, positions 3526-3666]
CCTTTGACGTTGGAGTCCACGTTCTTT
[37 nt withheld, positions 3694-3730]
ACTCTATCTCGGGCTATTCTTTTGATTTATAAGGGATTTTGCCGATTTCGGTCTATTGGTTAAAAAATGA
GCTGATTTAACAAAAATTTAACGCGAATTTTAACAAAATATTAACGTTTACAATTTTATGGTGCACTCTC
AGTACAATCTGCTCTGATGCCGCATAGTTAAGCCAGCCCCGACACCCGCCAACACCCGCTGACGCGCCCT
GACGGGCTTGTCTGCTCCCGGCATCCGCTTACAGACAAGCTGTGACCGTCTCCGGGAGCTGCATGTGTCA
GAGGTTTTCACCGTCATCACCGAAACGCGCGAGACGAAAGGGCCTCGTGATACGCCTATTTTTATAGGTT
AATGTCATGATAATAATGGTTTCTTAGACGTCAGGTGGCACTTTTCGGGGAAATGTGCGCGGAACCCCTA
TTTGTTTATTTTTCTAAATACATTCAAATATGTATCCGCTCATGAGACAATAACCCTGATAAATGCTTCA
ATAATATTGAAAAAGGAAGAGTATGAGTATTCAACATTTCCGTGTCGCCCTTATTCCCTTTTTTGCGGCA
TTTTGCCTTCCTGTTTTTGCTCACCCAGAAACGCTGGTGAAAGTAAAAGATGCTGAAGATCAGTTGGGTG
CACGAGTGGGTTACATCGAACTGGATCTCAACAGCGGTAAGATCCTTGAGAGTTTTCGCCCCGAAGAACG
TTTTCCAATGATGAGCACTTTTAAAGTTCTGCTATGTGGCGCGGTATTATCCCGTATTGACGCCGGGCAA
GAGCAACTCGGTCGCCGCATACACTATTCTCAGAATGACTTGGTTGAGTACTCACCAGTCACAGAAAAGC
ATCTTACGGATGGCATGACAGTAAGAGAATTATGCAGTGCTGCCATAACCATGAGTGATAACACTGCGGC
CAACTTACTTCTGACAACGATCGGAGGACCGAAGGAGCTAACCGCTTTTTTGCACAACATGGGGGATCAT
GTAACTCGCCTTGATCGTTGGGAACCGGAGCTGAATGAAGCCATACCAAACGACGAGCGTGACACCACGA
TGCCTGTAGCAATGGCAACAACGTTGCGCAAACTATTAACTGGCGAACTACTTACTCTAGCTTCCCGGCA
ACAATTAATAGACTGGATGGAGGCGGATAAAGTTGCAGGACCACTTCTGCGCTCGGCCCTTCCGGCTGGC
TGGTTTATTGCTGATAAATCTGGAGCCGGTGAGCGTGGGTCTCGCGGTATCATTGCAGCACTGGGGCCAG
ATGGTAAGCCCTCCCGTATCGTAGTTATCTACACGACGGGGAGTCAGGCAACTATGGATGAACGAAATAG
ACAGATCGCTGAGATAGGTGCCTCACTGATTAAGCATTGGTAACTGTCAGACCAAGTTTACTCATATATA
CTTTAGATTGATTTAAAACTTCATTTTTAATTTAAAAGGATCTAGGTGAAGATCCTTTTTGATAATCTCA
TGACCAAAATCCCTTAACGTGAGTTTTCGTTCCACTGAGCGTCAGACCCCGTAGAAAAGATCAAAGGATC
TTCTTGAGATCCTTTTTTTCTGCGCGTAATCTGCTGCTTGCAAACAAAAAAACCACCGCTACCAGCGGTG
GTTTGTTTGCCGGATCAAGAGCTACCAACTCTTTTTCCGAAGGTAACTGGCTTCAGCAGAGCGCAGATAC
CAAATACTGTTCTTCTAGTGTAGCCGTAGTTAGGCCACCACTTCAAGAACTCTGTAGCACCGCCTACATA
CCTCGCTCTGCTAATCCTGTTACCAGTGGCTGCTGCCAGTGGCGATAAGTCGTGTCTTACCGGGTTGGAC
TCAAGACGATAGTTACCGGATAAGGCGCAGCGGTCGGGCTGAACGGGGGGTTCGTGCACACAGCCCAGCT
TGGAGCGAACGACCTACACCGAACTGAGATACCTACAGCGTGAGCTATGAGAAAGCGCCACGCTTCCCGA
AGGGAGAAAGGCGGACAGGTATCCGGTAAGCGGCAGGGTCGGAACAGGAGAGCGCACGAGGGAGCTTCCA
GGGGGAAACGCCTGGTATCTTTATAGTCCTGTCGGGTTTCGCCACCTCTGACTTGAGCGTCGATTTTTGT
GATGCTCGTCAGGGGGGCGGAGCCTATGGAAAAACGCCAGCAACGCGGCCTTTTTACGGTTCCTGGCCTT
TTGCTGGCCTTTTGCTCACATGT
